Addgene plasmid #202139: pL0_CD-eYFP
Purpose: Level 0 plasmid containing an eYFP fluorescent protein with CD overhangs used to build a level 1 construct.
Depositing lab: Christopher Dupont. Depositing organization: J. Craig Venter Institute (JCVI). Publication: Universal loop assembly: open, efficient and cross-kingdom DNA fabrication. Pollak B, Matute T, Nunez I, Cerda A, Lopez C, Vargas V, Kan A, Bielinski V, von Dassow P, Dupont CL, Federici F. Synth Biol (Oxf). 2020;5(1):ysaa001. doi: 10.1093/synbio/ysaa001. Epub 2020 Feb 5. PubMed 32161816.
Backbone
  Vector backbone: pL0R
  Vector type: Synthetic Biology
Growth in bacteria
  Bacterial resistance: Spectinomycin, 50 μg/mL
  Growth temperature: 37°C
  Growth strain: DH5alpha
  Copy number: High Copy
Gene/Insert
  Gene/Insert name: eYFP gene
  Species: Aequorea victoria
  Insert size (bp): 724
  Mutation: None
  Cloning method: Gibson Cloning
Terms and licenses: Academic/Nonprofit Terms; Industry Terms: Not Available to Industry
How to cite: pL0_CD-eYFP was a gift from Christopher Dupont (Addgene plasmid # 202139 ; http://n2t.net/addgene:202139 ; RRID:Addgene_202139)
