[The description below was written by a language model from this plasmid's Addgene catalogue record and pLannotate feature annotations shown in this document.]
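Description:
pL0_CD-eYFP is a Level 0 part plasmid for the Universal Loop (uLoop) assembly system, a modular, hierarchical DNA fabrication scheme intended to work across kingdoms. It is built on the small pL0R backbone, giving a 2,776 nt plasmid, and is classed as a synthetic biology vector. It is maintained in E. coli through a high-copy ColE1/pUC-type origin of replication. Selection is with spectinomycin, conferred by the aadA aminoglycoside adenylyltransferase gene, which spans the numbering origin of the circular sequence record.

The payload is the coding sequence for eYFP, the yellow-shifted, constitutively fluorescent variant of Aequorea victoria GFP. It is recorded as an unmutated insert of about 724 bp that was placed in the backbone by Gibson cloning. The feature table annotates no promoter, terminator or other expression signals around it. This fits a Level 0 part, which serves as a stored building block rather than an expression construct. The "CD" in the name refers to the defined overhangs flanking the part. In modular assembly syntaxes of this kind, such overhangs dictate the position a part takes when it is joined with compatible neighbours, such as promoters, other coding segments and terminators, to form a Level 1 transcription unit. The record does not state which enzymes release the part or the exact role of the CD position. The only other annotations are a short fragment of a pUC18/19 multiple cloning site and a small fragment matching the Tn5 transposase; these appear to be backbone remnants, not functional elements. The plasmid is used as a source of a fluorescent reporter module for building Level 1 constructs.
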