Features (pLannotate 1.2.2; 5 found; start..end, strand, type, name):
    654..770     -  CDS            tnpA (fragment): TN5P_ECOLX - Also known as tnp. Experimental evidence at protein level: Swiss-Prot protein existence level 1. Mediates transposition of transposon Tn5 by a 'cut and paste' mechanism. First, the monomeric transposase binds the 19 bp inverted DNA repeats flanking the transposon. Then, dimerization of the DNA- bound transposase creates a synaptic DNA complex. After nicking of the first DNA strand, excision of the transposon proceeds through a series of intermediates. The transposase then mediates the insertion of the transposon at a new site by strand transfer. The activity of the wild- type tran
    771..803     -  misc_feature   MCS (fragment): pUC18/19 multiple cloning site
   1067..1783    +  CDS            EYFP: EYFP is a basic (constitutively fluorescent) green/yellow fluorescent protein published in 1996, derived from Aequorea victoria. It is reported to be a very rapidly-maturing weak dimer with high acid sensitivity.
   1928..2516    -  rep_origin     ori: high-copy-number ColE1/pMB1/pBR322/pUC origin of replication
   2610..622     -  CDS            aadA (across the origin): S3AD_ECOLX - Experimental evidence at protein level: Swiss-Prot protein existence level 1. Mediates bacterial resistance to the antibiotics streptomycin and spectinomycin. From Escherichia coli.
>Addgene plasmid #202139 | pL0_CD-eYFP | addgene full sequence | sequence record 405588 | Addgene NGS Result
CGACATCCTTCGGCGCGATTTTGCCGGTTACTGCGCTGTACCAAATGCGGGACAACGTAAGCACTACATT
TCGCTCATCGCCAGCCCAGTCGGGCGGCGAGTTCCATAGCGTTAAGGTTTCATTTAGCGCCTCAAATAGA
TCCTGTTCAGGAACCGGATCAAAGAGTTCCTCCGCCGCTGGACCTACCAAGGCAACGCTATGTTCTCTTG
CTTTTGTCAGCAAGATAGCCAGATCAATGTCGATCGTGGCTGGCTCGAAGATACCAGCAAGAATGTCATT
GCGCTGCCATTCTCCAAATTGCAGTTCGCGCTTAGCTGGATAACGCCACGGAATGATGTCGTCGTGCACA
ACAATGGTGACTTCTACAGCGCGGAGAATCTCACTCTCTCCAGGGGAAGCCGAAGTTTCCAAAAGGTCGT
TGATCAAAGCTCGCCGCGTTGTTTCATCAAGCCTTACGGTCACCGTAACCAGCAAATCAATATCACTGTG
TGGCTTCAGGCCGCCATCCACTGCGGAGCCGTACAAATGTACGGCCAGCAACGTCGGTTCGAGATGGCGC
TCGATGACGCCAACTACCTCTGATAGTTGAGTCGATACTTCGGCGATCACCGCTTCCCTCATGCGAAACG
ATCCTCATCCTGTCTCTTGATCAGATATTGATCCCCTGCGCCATCAGATCCTTGGCGGCAAGAAAGCCAT
CCAGTTTACTTTGCAGGGCTTCCCAACCTTACCAGAGGGCGCCCCAGCTGGCAATTCCGGTTCGCTTGCT
AAGCTTGCATGCCTGCAAGTCGACTCTAGAGGAGCGGTGATCACAGGCAGCAACGCTCTGTCATCGTTAC
AATCAACATGCTACCCTCCGCGAGATCATCCGTGTTTCAAACCCGGCAGCTTAGTTGCCGTTCTTCCGAA
TAGCATCGGTAACATGAGCAAAGTCTGCCGCCTTACAACGGCTCTCCCGCTGACGCCGTCCCGGACTGAT
GGGCTGCCTGTATCGAGTGGTGATTTTGTGCCGAGCTCATTACTCGCATCCATTCTCAGGCTGTCTCGTC
TCGTCTCAGGTCTCAAATGGTGAGCAAGGGCGAGGAGCTGTTCACCGGGGTGGTGCCCATCCTGGTCGAG
CTGGACGGCGACGTAAACGGCCACAAGTTCAGCGTGTCCGGCGAGGGCGAGGGCGATGCCACCTACGGCA
AGCTGACCCTGAAGTTCATCTGCACCACCGGCAAGCTGCCCGTGCCCTGGCCCACCCTCGTGACCACCTT
CGGCTACGGCCTGCAGTGCTTCGCCCGCTACCCCGACCACATGAAGCAGCACGACTTCTTCAAGTCCGCC
ATGCCCGAAGGCTACGTCCAGGAGCGCACCATCTTCTTCAAGGACGACGGCAACTACAAGACCCGCGCCG
AGGTGAAGTTCGAGGGCGACACCCTGGTGAACCGCATCGAGCTGAAGGGCATCGACTTCAAGGAGGACGG
CAACATCCTGGGGCACAAGCTGGAGTACAACTACAACAGCCACAACGTCTATATCATGGCCGACAAGCAG
AAGAACGGCATCAAGGTGAACTTCAAGATCCGCCACAACATCGAGGACGGCAGCGTGCAGCTCGCCGACC
ACTACCAGCAGAACACCCCCATCGGCGACGGCCCCGTGCTGCTGCCCGACAACCACTACCTGAGCTACCA
GTCCGCCCTGAGCAAAGACCCCAACGAGAAGCGCGATCACATGGTCCTGCTGGAGTTCGTGACCGCCGCC
GGGATCACTCTCGGCATGGACGAGCTGTACAAGTCAGGTCGAGACCACCAGGATACATAGATTACCACAA
CTCCGAGCCCTTCCACCCACAGAATCAGGGGATAACGCAGGAAAGAACATGTGAGCAAAAGGCCAGCAAA
AGGCCAGGAACCGTAAAAAGGCCGCGTTGCTGGCGTTTTTCCATAGGCTCCGCCCCCCTGACGAGCATCA
CAAAAATCGACGCTCAAGTCAGAGGTGGCGAAACCCGACAGGACTATAAAGATACCAGGCGTTTCCCCCT
GGAAGCTCCCTCGTGCGCTCTCCTGTTCCGACCCTGCCGCTTACCGGATACCTGTCCGCCTTTCTCCCTT
CGGGAAGCGTGGCGCTTTCTCATAGCTCACGCTGTAGGTATCTCAGTTCGGTGTAGGTCGTTCGCTCCAA
GCTGGGCTGTGTGCACGAACCCCCCGTTCAGCCCGACCGCTGCGCCTTATCCGGTAACTATCGTCTTGAG
TCCAACCCGGTAAGACACGACTTATCGCCACTGGCAGCAGCCACTGGTAACAGGATTAGCAGAGCGAGGT
ATGTAGGCGGTGCTACAGAGTTCTTGAAGTGGTGGCCTAACTACGGCTACACTAGAAGAACAGTATTTGG
TATCTGCGCTCTGCTGAAGCCAGTTACCTTCGGAAAAAGAGTTGGTAGCTCTTGATCCGGCAAACAAACC
ACCGCTGGTAGCGGTGGTTTTTTTGTTTGCAAGCAGCAGATTACGCGCAGAAAAAAAGGATCTCAAGAAG
ATCCTTTGATCTTTTCTACGGGGTCTGACGCTCAGTGGAACGAAAACTCACGTTAAGGGATTTTGGTCAT
GCATTCTAGGTGATTATTATTTGCCGACTACCTTGGTGATCTCGCCTTTCACGTAGTGGACAAATTCTTC
CAACTGATCTGCGCGCGAGGCCAAGCGATCTTCTTCTTGTCCAAGATAAGCCTGTCTAGCTTCAAGTATG
ACGGGCTGATACTGGGCCGGCAGGCGCTCCATTGCCCAGTCGGCAG
